Addgene plasmid #133521: pY71-tet.I.8
Purpose: sfGFP driven by a T7 promoter with the tetO sequence 11 bp downstream from the promoter start site
Depositing lab: Richard Murray. Depositing organization: California Institute of Technology. Publication: A method for cost-effective and rapid characterization of engineered T7-Based transcription factors by cell-free protein synthesis reveals insights into the regulation of T7 Rna polymerase-driven expression. McManus JB, Lux MW, Murray RM, Emanuel PA. Arch Biochem Biophys. 2019 Jul 18. pii: S0003-9861(19)30288-7. doi: 10.1016/j.abb.2019.07.010. PubMed 31326518.
Backbone
  Vector backbone: PY71
  Backbone size w/o insert (bp): 1549
  Vector type: Bacterial Expression
Growth in bacteria
  Bacterial resistance: Kanamycin, 50 μg/mL
  Growth temperature: 37°C
  Growth strain: DH5alpha
  Copy number: Unknown
Gene/Insert
  Gene/Insert name: sfGFP (alt names: T7 promoter; tetO)
  Species: Synthetic
  Insert size (bp): 1071
  Mutation: WT
  Promoter: T7
  Tag / fusion protein: TEV site (N terminal on backbone); Strep tag (C terminal on backbone)
  Cloning method: Gibson Cloning
  Sequencing primers: 5′ TTGTGATGCTCGTCAGGG; 3′ CTGCCTCGGTGAGTTTTC
Terms and licenses: Academic/Nonprofit Terms; Industry Terms: Not Available to Industry
How to cite: pY71-tet.I.8 was a gift from Richard Murray (Addgene plasmid # 133521 ; http://n2t.net/addgene:133521 ; RRID:Addgene_133521)
