[The description below was written by a language model from this plasmid's Addgene catalogue record and pLannotate feature annotations shown in this document.]
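Description:
pY71-tet.I.8 is a small bacterial expression plasmid of about 2.6 kb built on the compact pY71 backbone. It is maintained in E. coli through a ColE1/pUC-type origin of replication and selected with kanamycin via an aph(3')-Ia resistance gene that lies on the opposite strand from the reporter cassette. The catalogue lists the copy number as unknown, although the annotated origin is of the high-copy class.

The payload is a synthetic reporter cassette in which superfolder GFP is transcribed from a bacteriophage T7 promoter. A tet operator (tetO) is placed 11 bp downstream of the promoter start site, so that bound TetR can interfere with T7 RNA polymerase-driven transcription. The automated annotation labels this short operator region as a fragment of a doxycycline-inducible H1 promoter, which most likely reflects the shared tetO sequence and not a functional mammalian promoter. It similarly calls the reporter a "Trp-less GFP", a closest-match label for the open reading frame the catalogue identifies as sfGFP. Between the operator and the coding sequence the annotation finds an sTRSV hammerhead ribozyme, a self-cleaving element commonly used to insulate the 5' end of the transcript from upstream sequence context. The catalogue lists an N-terminal TEV site, which the feature table does not annotate, and a C-terminal Strep tag, which appears as a Strep-Tag II fragment immediately after the GFP.

According to the associated study, the plasmid belongs to work characterizing engineered T7-based transcription factors and the regulation of T7 RNA polymerase-driven expression by cell-free protein synthesis. The name and the stated operator position suggest it is one member of a series that varies operator placement, though the record does not describe the other members.
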