Features (pLannotate 1.2.2; 7 found; start..end, strand, type, name):
      6..24      +  promoter       T7 promoter: promoter for bacteriophage T7 RNA polymerase
     33..54      +  promoter       H1-2O2 promoter (fragment): doxycycline-inducible variant of the human H1 RNA promoter (Henriksen et al., 2007)
     77..126     +  misc_RNA       sTRSV HHRz: hammerhead ribozyme from the tobacco ringspot virus satellite RNA (Khvorova et al., 2003)
    199..882     +  CDS            Trp-less GFP: Trp-less GFP is a fluorescent protein published in 2012, derived from Aequorea victoria.
    886..908     +  CDS            Strep-Tag II (fragment): peptide that binds Strep-Tactin®, an engineered form of streptavidin
   1077..1892    -  CDS            KanR: aminoglycoside phosphotransferase; aph(3')-Ia; confers resistance to kanamycin in bacteria or G418 (Geneticin®) in eukaryotes
   2014..2602    +  rep_origin     ori: high-copy-number ColE1/pMB1/pBR322/pUC origin of replication
>Addgene plasmid #133521 | pY71-tet.I.8 | addgene full sequence | sequence record 266363 | Addgene NGS Result
GCTACTAATACGACTCACTATAGGGCTTACCTTCCCTATCAGTGATAGAGACTTCAGAGGTCACTGACCT
GACAAGCTGTCACCGGATGTGCTTTCCGGTCTGATGAGTCCGTGAGGACGAAACAGCCTCTACAAATAAT
TTTGTTTAATCTAGAGAAAGAGGAGAAATACTAGATGGAGAATTTATACTTCCAGAGTAGCAAAGGTGAA
GAACTGTTTACCGGCGTTGTGCCGATTCTGGTGGAACTGGATGGCGATGTGAACGGTCACAAATTCAGCG
TGCGTGGTGAAGGTGAAGGCGATGCCACGATTGGCAAACTGACGCTGAAATTTATCTGCACCACCGGCAA
ACTGCCGGTGCCGTGGCCGACGCTGGTGACCACCCTGACCTATGGCGTTCAGTGTTTTAGTCGCTATCCG
GATCACATGAAACGTCACGATTTCTTTAAATCTGCAATGCCGGAAGGCTATGTGCAGGAACGTACGATTA
GCTTTAAAGATGATGGCAAATATAAAACGCGCGCCGTTGTGAAATTTGAAGGCGATACCCTGGTGAACCG
CATTGAACTGAAAGGCACGGATTTTAAAGAAGATGGCAATATCCTGGGCCATAAACTGGAATACAACTTT
AATAGCCATAATGTTTATATTACGGCGGATAAACAGAAAAATGGCATCAAAGCGAATTTTACCGTTCGCC
ATAACGTTGAAGATGGCAGTGTGCAGCTGGCAGATCATTATCAGCAGAATACCCCGATTGGTGATGGTCC
GGTGCTGCTGCCGGATAATCATTATCTGAGCACGCAGACCGTTCTGTCTAAAGATCCGAACGAAAAACGG
GACCACATGGTTCTGCACGAATATGTGAATGCGGCAGGTATTACGTGGAGCCATCCGCAGTTCGAAAAAT
AATAAACAATAACTGAATAGGGATCCCGACTGGCGAGAGCCAGGTAACGAATGGATCCTTCAGCCAAAAA
ACTTAAGACCGCCGGTCTTGTCCACTACCTTGCAGTAATGCGGTGGACAGGATCGGCGGTTTTCTTTTCT
CTTCTCAAGCTGAAAGCCAATTCTGATTAGAAAAACTCATCGAGCATCAAATGAAACTGCAATTTATTCA
TATCAGGATTATCAATACCATATTTTTGAAAAAGCCGTTTCTGTAATGAAGGAGAAAACTCACCGAGGCA
GTTCCATAGGATGGCAAGATCCTGGTATCGGTCTGCGATTCCGACTCGTCCAACATCAATACAACCTATT
AATTTCCCCTCGTCAAAAATAAGGTTATCAAGTGAGAAATCACCATGAGTGACGACTGAATCCGGTGAGA
ATGGCAAAAGCTTATGCATTTCTTTCCAGACTTGTTCAACAGGCCAGCCATTACGCTCGTCATCAAAATC
ACTCGCATCAACCAAACCGTTATTCATTCGTGATTGCGCCTGAGCGAGACGAAATACGCGATCGCTGTTA
AAAGGACAATTACAAACAGGAATCGAATGCAACCGGCGCAGGAACACTGCCAGCGCATCAACAATATTTT
CACCTGAATCAGGATATTCTTCTAATACCTGGAATGCTGTTTTCCCGGGGATCGCAGTGGTGAGTAACCA
TGCATCATCAGGAGTACGGATAAAATGCTTGATGGTCGGAAGAGGCATAAATTCCGTCAGCCAGTTTAGT
CTGACCATCTCATCTGTAACATCATTGGCAACGCTACCTTTGCCATGTTTCAGAAACAACTCTGGCGCAT
CGGGCTTCCCATACAATCGATAGATTGTCGCACCTGATTGCCCGACATTATCGCGAGCCCATTTATACCC
ATATAAATCAGCATCCATGTTGGAATTTAATCGCGGCTTCGAGCAAGACGTTTCCCGTTGAATATGGCTC
ATAACACCCCTTGTATTACTGTTTATGTAAGCAGACAGTTTTATTGTTCATGATGATATATTTTTATCTT
GTGCAATGTAACATCAGAGATTTTGAGACACAACGTGAGATCAAAGGATCTTCTTGAGATCCTTTTTTTC
TGCGCGTAATCTGCTGCTTGCAAACAAAAAAACCACCGCTACCAGCGGTGGTTTGTTTGCCGGATCAAGA
GCTACCAACTCTTTTTCCGAAGGTAACTGGCTTCAGCAGAGCGCAGATACCAAATACTGTTCTTCTAGTG
TAGCCGTAGTTAGGCCACCACTTCAAGAACTCTGTAGCACCGCCTACATACCTCGCTCTGCTAATCCTGT
TACCAGTGGCTGCTGCCAGTGGCGATAAGTCGTGTCTTACCGGGTTGGACTCAAGACGATAGTTACCGGA
TAAGGCGCAGCGGTCGGGCTGAACGGGGGGTTCGTGCACACAGCCCAGCTTGGAGCGAACGACCTACACC
GAACTGAGATACCTACAGCGTGAGCTATGAGAAAGCGCCACGCTTCCCGAAGGGAGAAAGGCGGACAGGT
ATCCGGTAAGCGGCAGGGTCGGAACAGGAGAGCGCACGAGGGAGCTTCCAGGGGGAAACGCCTGGTATCT
TTATAGTCCTGTCGGGTTTCGCCACCTCTGACTTGAGCGTCGATTTTTGTGATGCTCGTCAGGGGGGCGG
AGCCTATGGAAAAACGCCAGATCTCGATCCCGCG
